>Addgene plasmid #193913 | pAAV-CAG-miniSOG | addgene full sequence | sequence record 382629 | Addgene Partial NGS Result
AGCGCCCAATACGCAAACCGCCTCTCCCCGCGCGTTGGCCGATTCATTAATGCAGCTGGCACGACAGGTT
TCCCGACTGGAAAGCGGGCAGTGAGCGCAACGCAATTAATGTGAGTTAGCTCACTCATTAGGCACCCCAG
GCTTTACACTTTATGCTTCCGGCTCGTATGTTGTGTGGAATTGTGAGCGGATAACAATTTCACACAGGAA
ACAGCTATGACCATGATTACGCCAGATTTAATTAAGGCCTTAATTAGGCTGCGCGCTCGCTCGCTCACTG
AGGCCGCCCGGGCAAAGCCCGGGCGTCGGGCGACCTTTGGTCGCCCGGCCTCAGTGAGCGAGCGAGCGCG
CAGAGAGGGAGTGGCCAACTCCATCACTAGGGGTTCCTTGTAGTTAATGATTAACCCGCCATGCTACTTA
TCTACGTAGCCATGCTCTAGGAAGATCGTACCATTGACGTCAATAATGACGTATGTTCCCATAGTAACGC
CAATAGGGACTTTCCATTGACGTCAATGGGTGGACTATTTACGGTAAACTGCCCACTTGGCAGTACATCA
AGTGTATCATATGCCAAGTACGCCCCCTATTGACGTCAATGACGGTAAATGGCCCGCCTGGCATTATGCC
CAGTACATGACCTTATGGGACTTTCCTACTTGGCAGTACATCTACGTATTAGTCATCGCTATTACCATGG
TCGAGGTGAGCCCCACGTTCTGCTTCACTCTCCCCATCTCCCCCCCCTCCCCACCCCCAATTTTGTATTT
ATTTATTTTTTAATTATTTTGTGCAGCGATGGGGGCGGGGGGGGGGGGGGGGCGCGCGCCAGGCGGGGCG
GGGCGGGGCGAGGGGCGGGGCGGGGCGAGGCGGAGAGGTGCGGCGGCAGCCAATCAGAGCGGCGCGCTCC
GAAAGTTTCCTTTTATGGCGAGGCGGCGGCGGCGGCGGCCCTATAAAAAGCGAAGCGCGCGGCGGGCGGG
AGTCGCTGCGACGCTGCCTTCGCCCCGTGCCCCGCTCCGCCGCCGCCTCGCGCCGCCCGCCCCGGCTCTG
ACTGACCGCGTTACTCCCACAGGTGAGCGGGCGGGACGGCCCTTCTCCTCCGGGCTGTAATTAGCGCTTG
GTTTAATGACGGCTTGTTTCTTTTCTGTGGCTGCGTGAAAGCCTTGAGGGGCTCCGGGAGGGCCCTTTGT
GCGGGGGGAGCGGCTCGGGGCTGTCCGCGGGGGGACGGCTGCCTTCGGGGGGGACGGGGCAGGGCGGGGT
TCGGCTTCTGGCGTGTGACCGGCGGCTCTAGAGCCTCTGCTAACCATGTTCATGCCTTCTTCTTTTTCCT
ACAGCTCCTGGGCAACGTGCTGGTTATTGTGCTGTCTCATCATTTTGGCAAAGAATTGGATCCGCCACCA
TGGATTACAAGGATGACGACGATAAGGGCGGAGGTGGTTCTATGGAGAAAAGTTTCGTGATAACTGATCC
ACGGCTGCCAGACAATCCCATCATCTTCGCATCCGATGGCTTCCTGGAGCTGACCGAGTATTCCAGAGAG
GAGATCCTGGGCCGCAATGGCCGCTTTCTGCAGGGACCAGAGACAGACCAGGCCACAGTGCAGAAGATTC
GCGATGCCATTAGAGATCAGCGCGAGATTACCGTGCAGCTGATAAACTACACAAAAAGCGGGAAGAAATT
CTGGAACCTCCTGCACCTCCAGCCCATGAGGGACCAGAAGGGTGAGCTCCAGTATTTCATCGGAGTGCAG
CTGGATGGATCATAAGCTTATCGATAATCAACCTCTGGATTACAAAATTTGTGAAAGATTGACTGGTATT
CTTAACTATGTTGCTCCTTTTACGCTATGTGGATACGCTGCTTTAATGCCTTTGTATCATGCTATTGCTT
CCCGTATGGCTTTCATTTTCTCCTCCTTGTATAAATCCTGGTTGCTGTCTCTTTATGAGGAGTTGTGGCC
CGTTGTCAGGCAACGTGGCGTGGTGTGCACTGTGTTTGCTGACGCAACCCCCACTGGTTGGGGCATTGCC
ACCACCTGTCAGCTCCTTTCCGGGACTTTCGCTTTCCCCCTCCCTATTGCCACGGCGGAACTCATCGCCG
CCTGCCTTGCCCGCTGCTGGACAGGGGCTCGGCTGTTGGGCACTGACAATTCCGTGGTGTTGTCGGGGAA
ATCATCGTCCTTTCCTTGGCTGCTCGCCTGTGTTGCCACCTGGATTCTGCGCGGGACGTCCTTCTGCTAC
GTCCCTTCGGCCCTCAATCCAGCGGACCTTCCTTCCCGCGGCCTGCTGCCGGCTCTGCGGCCTCTTCCGC
GTCTTCGCCTTCGCCCTCAGACGAGTCGGATCTCCCTTTGGGCCGCCTCCCCGCATCGATACCGTCGACC
CGGGCGGCCGCTTCGAGCAGACATGATAAGATACATTGATGAGTTTGGACAAACCACAACTAGAATGCAG
TGAAAAAAATGCTTTATTTGTGAAATTTGTGATGCTATTGCTTTATTTGTAACCATTATAAGCTGCAATA
AACAAGTTAACAACAACAATTGCATTCATTTTATGTTTCAGGTTCAGGGGGAGATGTGGGAGGTTTTTTA
AAGCAAGTAAAACCTCTACAAATGTGGTAAAATCGATAAGGATCTTCCTAGAGCATGGCTACGTAGATAA
GTAGCATGGCGGGTTAATCATTAACTACAAGGAACCCCTAGTGATGGAGTTGGCCACTCCCTCTCTGCGC
GCTCGCTCGCTCACTGAGGCCGGGCGACCAAAGGTCGCCCGACGCCCGGGCTTTGCCCGGGCGGCCTCAG
TGAGCGAGCGAGCGCGCAGCCTTAATTAACCTAATTCACTGGCCGTCGTTTTACAACGTCGTGACTGGGA
AAACCCTGGCGTTACCCAACTTAATCGCCTTGCAGCACATCCCCCTTTCGCCAGCTGGCGTAATAGCGAA
GAGGCCCGCACCGATCGCCCTTCCCAACAGTTGCGCAGCCTGAATGGCGAATGGG
[124 nt withheld, positions 2996-3119]
C
[91 nt withheld, positions 3121-3211]
A
[49 nt withheld, positions 3213-3261]
CCTTTGACGTTGGAGTCCACGTTCTTT
[37 nt withheld, positions 3289-3325]
ACCCTATCTCGGTCTATTCTTTTGATTTATAAGGGATTTTGCCGATTTCGGCCTATTGGTTAAAAAATGA
GCTGATTTAACAAAAATTTAACGCGAATTTTAACAAAATATTAACGCTTACAATTTAGGTGGCACTTTTC
GGGGAAATGTGCGCGGAACCCCTATTTGTTTATTTTTCTAAATACATTCAAATATGTATCCGCTCATGAG
ACAATAACCCTGATAAATGCTTCAATAATATTGAAAAAGGAAGAGTATGAGTATTCAACATTTCCGTGTC
GCCCTTATTCCCTTTTTTGCGGCATTTTGCCTTCCTGTTTTTGCTCACCCAGAAACGCTGGTGAAAGTAA
AAGATGCTGAAGATCAGTTGGGTGCACGAGTGGGTTACATCGAACTGGATCTCAACAGCGGTAAGATCCT
TGAGAGTTTTCGCCCCGAAGAACGTTTTCCAATGATGAGCACTTTTAAAGTTCTGCTATGTGGCGCGGTA
TTATCCCGTATTGACGCCGGGCAAGAGCAACTCGGTCGCCGCATACACTATTCTCAGAATGACTTGGTTG
AGTACTCACCAGTCACAGAAAAGCATCTTACGGATGGCATGACAGTAAGAGAATTATGCAGTGCTGCCAT
AACCATGAGTGATAACACTGCGGCCAACTTACTTCTGACAACGATCGGAGGACCGAAGGAGCTAACCGCT
TTTTTGCACAACATGGGGGATCATGTAACTCGCCTTGATCGTTGGGAACCGGAGCTGAATGAAGCCATAC
CAAACGACGAGCGTGACACCACGATGCCTGTAGCAATGGCAACAACGTTGCGCAAACTATTAACTGGCGA
ACTACTTACTCTAGCTTCCCGGCAACAATTAATAGACTGGATGGAGGCGGATAAAGTTGCAGGACCACTT
CTGCGCTCGGCCCTTCCGGCTGGCTGGTTTATTGCTGATAAATCTGGAGCCGGTGAGCGTGGGTCTCGCG
GTATCATTGCAGCACTGGGGCCAGATGGTAAGCCCTCCCGTATCGTAGTTATCTACACGACGGGGAGTCA
GGCAACTATGGATGAACGAAATAGACAGATCGCTGAGATAGGTGCCTCACTGATTAAGCATTGGTAACTG
TCAGACCAAGTTTACTCATATATACTTTAGATTGATTTAAAACTTCATTTTTAATTTAAAAGGATCTAGG
TGAAGATCCTTTTTGATAATCTCATGACCAAAATCCCTTAACGTGAGTTTTCGTTCCACTGAGCGTCAGA
CCCCGTAGAAAAGATCAAAGGATCTTCTTGAGATCCTTTTTTTCTGCGCGTAATCTGCTGCTTGCAAACA
AAAAAACCACCGCTACCAGCGGTGGTTTGTTTGCCGGATCAAGAGCTACCAACTCTTTTTCCGAAGGTAA
CTGGCTTCAGCAGAGCGCAGATACCAAATACTGTTCTTCTAGTGTAGCCGTAGTTAGGCCACCACTTCAA
GAACTCTGTAGCACCGCCTACATACCTCGCTCTGCTAATCCTGTTACCAGTGGCTGCTGCCAGTGGCGAT
AAGTCGTGTCTTACCGGGTTGGACTCAAGACGATAGTTACCGGATAAGGCGCAGCGGTCGGGCTGAACGG
GGGGTTCGTGCACACAGCCCAGCTTGGAGCGAACGACCTACACCGAACTGAGATACCTACAGCGTGAGCT
ATGAGAAAGCGCCACGCTTCCCGAAGGGAGAAAGGCGGACAGGTATCCGGTAAGCGGCAGGGTCGGAACA
GGAGAGCGCACGAGGGAGCTTCCAGGGGGAAACGCCTGGTATCTTTATAGTCCTGTCGGGTTTCGCCACC
TCTGACTTGAGCGTCGATTTTTGTGATGCTCGTCAGGGGGGCGGAGCCTATGGAAAAACGCCAGCAACGC
GGCCTTTTTACGGTTCCTGGCCTTTTGCTGGCCTTTTGCTCACATGTTCTTTCCTGCGTTATCCCCTGAT
TCTGTGGATAACCGTATTACCGCCTTTGAGTGAGCTGATACCGCTCGCCGCAGCCGAACGACCGAGCGCA
GCGAGTCAGTGAGCGAGGAAGCGGAAG
Features (pLannotate 1.2.2; 21 found; start..end, strand, type, name):
      2..94      +  CDS            lacI (fragment): lac repressor; lacI; The lac repressor binds to the lac operator to inhibit transcription in E. coli. This inhibition can be relieved by adding lactose or isopropyl-β-D-thiogalactopyranoside (IPTG).
    107..128     +  protein_bind   CAP binding site: CAP binding activates transcription in the presence of cAMP. E. coli catabolite activator protein
    143..173     +  promoter       lac promoter: promoter for the E. coli lac operon
    181..197     +  protein_bind   lac operator: The lac repressor binds to the lac operator to inhibit transcription in E. coli. This inhibition can be relieved by adding lactose or isopropyl-β-D-thiogalactopyranoside (IPTG). lac repressor encoded by lacI
    258..388     -  repeat_region  AAV2 ITR (fragment): inverted terminal repeat of adeno-associated virus serotype 2 inverted
    451..699     +  enhancer       CMV enhancer (fragment): human cytomegalovirus immediate early enhancer
    701..978     +  promoter       chicken β-actin promoter: No description available
    979..1115    +  intron         hybrid intron (fragment): hybrid between chicken β-actin (CBA) and minute virus of mice (MMV) introns (Gray et al., 2011)
   1204..1334    +  intron         chimeric intron (fragment): chimera between introns from chicken β-actin and rabbit β-globin
   1332..1394    +  CDS            HBB (fragment): HBB_LEPEU - Experimental evidence at protein level: Swiss-Prot protein existence level 1. Involved in oxygen transport from the lung to the various peripheral tissues. From Lepus europaeus (European hare).
   1403..1427    +  CDS            3xFLAG (fragment): three tandem FLAG® epitope tags
   1442..1759    +  CDS            miniSOG: miniSOG is a basic (constitutively fluorescent) cyan fluorescent protein published in 2011, derived from Arabidopsis thaliana. It requires the cofactor flavin for fluorescence.
   1776..2364    +  misc_feature   WPRE: woodchuck hepatitis virus posttranscriptional regulatory element
   2407..2528    -  polyA_signal   SV40 poly(A) signal: SV40 polyadenylation signal
   2551..2619    -  CDS            large T antigen (fragment): large T antigen from SV40 (simian virus 40)
   2690..2820    +  repeat_region  AAV2 ITR (fragment): inverted terminal repeat of adeno-associated virus serotype 2 inverted
   2834..2991    +  CDS            lacZα (fragment): LacZα fragment of β-galactosidase; lacZ fragment
   2996..3424    +  rep_origin     f1 ori (sequence partly withheld): f1 bacteriophage origin of replication; arrow indicates direction of (+) strand synthesis
   3477..3581    +  promoter       AmpR promoter: bla
   3582..4442    +  CDS            AmpR: β-lactamase; bla; confers resistance to ampicillin, carbenicillin, and related antibiotics
   4613..5201    +  rep_origin     ori: high-copy-number ColE1/pMB1/pBR322/pUC origin of replication
