[The description below was written by a language model from this plasmid's Addgene catalogue record and pLannotate feature annotations shown in this document.]
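Description:
pAAV-CAG-miniSOG is an AAV transfer plasmid that also works as a direct mammalian expression vector. It is built on the pAAV-CAG backbone and is described as a control construct that expresses non-targeted miniSOG in mammalian cells. In E. coli it is maintained through a high-copy ColE1/pUC-type origin and selected with ampicillin via the bla gene. An f1 phage origin and remnants of the lac region (lacI, lac promoter/operator and lacZα fragments) are also present as backbone carry-over. The recorded use of a recombination-deficient strain fits the two AAV2 inverted terminal repeats, which are prone to rearrangement. Both are annotated as fragments, and the sequence record of about 5.4 kb is labelled a partial NGS result.

The ITRs flank the expression cassette and allow it to be packaged into recombinant AAV particles when rep/cap and helper functions are supplied in trans. Transcription is driven by the CAG promoter, annotated here as the CMV enhancer, the chicken β-actin promoter and chimeric β-actin/β-globin intron sequence, which gives strong constitutive expression in many cell types. The 318 bp synthetic miniSOG coding sequence carries an N-terminal FLAG epitope for immunodetection. miniSOG is a small flavin-binding fluorescent protein derived from Arabidopsis thaliana and is generally used as a light-activated singlet oxygen generator. Here it has no annotated localisation or targeting sequence. A WPRE downstream of the coding sequence enhances transcript stability and expression, and an SV40 polyadenylation signal follows. According to the associated publication title, the plasmid belongs to work on optogenetic polymerisation of electrically functional polymers on neurons, where it presumably serves as the untargeted comparison for localised miniSOG constructs.
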