Addgene plasmid #193913: pAAV-CAG-miniSOG
Purpose: Control plasmid that expresses non-targeted miniSOG in mammalian cells
Depositing lab: Xiao Wang. Depositing organization: Broad Institute. Publication: Optogenetic polymerization and assembly of electrically functional polymers for modulation of single-neuron excitability. Sessler CD, Zhou Y, Wang W, Hartley ND, Fu Z, Graykowski D, Sheng M, Wang X, Liu J. Sci Adv. 2022 Dec 9;8(49):eade1136. doi: 10.1126/sciadv.ade1136. Epub 2022 Dec 7. PubMed 36475786.
Backbone
  Vector backbone: pAAV-CAG
  Backbone manufacturer: Addgene 51902
  Backbone size w/o insert (bp): 5000
  Modifications to backbone: None
  Vector type: Mammalian Expression, AAV
Growth in bacteria
  Bacterial resistance: Ampicillin, 100 μg/mL
  Growth temperature: 30°C
  Growth strain: NEB Stable
  Copy number: Unknown
Gene/Insert
  Gene/Insert name: miniSOG
  Species: Synthetic
  Insert size (bp): 318
  Promoter: CAG
  Tag / fusion protein: Flag tag (N terminal on insert)
  Cloning method: Gibson Cloning
  Sequencing primers: 5′ gcaacgtgctggttattgtg
Resource information
  A portion of this plasmid was derived from a plasmid made by: Addgene 50970
Terms and licenses: Academic/Nonprofit Terms; Industry Terms: Not Available to Industry
How to cite: pAAV-CAG-miniSOG was a gift from Xiao Wang (Addgene plasmid # 193913 ; http://n2t.net/addgene:193913 ; RRID:Addgene_193913)
